>Addgene plasmid #67719 | p3E-mVenus | depositor full sequence | sequence record 117325 | p3E-mVenus sequence 3359 bps
CTTTCCTGCGTTATCCCCTGATTCTGTGGATAACCGTATTACCGCCTTTGAGTGAGCTGATACCGCTCGC
CGCAGCCGAACGACCGAGCGCAGCGAGTCAGTGAGCGAGGAAGCGGAAGAGCGCCCAATACGCAAACCGC
CTCTCCCCGCGCGTTGGCCGATTCATTAATGCAGCTGGCACGACAGGTTTCCCGACTGGAAAGCGGGCAG
TGAGCGCAACGCAATTAATACGCGTACCGCTAGCCAGGAAGAGTTTGTAGAAACGCAAAAAGGCCATCCG
TCAGGATGGCCTTCTGCTTAGTTTGATGCCTGGCAGTTTATGGCGGGCGTCCTGCCCGCCACCCTCCGGG
CCGTTGCTTCACAACGTTCAAATCCGCTCCCGGCGGATTTGTCCTACTCAGGAGAGCGTTCACCGACAAA
CAACAGATAAAACGAAAGGCCCAGTCTTCCGACTGAGCCTTTCGTTTTATTTGATGCCTGGCAGTTCCCT
ACTCTCGCGTTAACGCTAGCATGGATGTTTTCCCAGTCACGACGTTGTAAAACGACGGCCAGTCTTAAGC
TCGGGCCCTGCAGCTCTAGAGCTCGAATTCTACAGGTCACTAATACCATCTAAGTAGTTGGTTCATAGTG
ACTGCATATGTTGTGTTTTACAGTATTATGTAGTCTGTTTTTTATGCAAAATCTAATTTAATATATTGAT
ATTTATATCATTTTACGTTTCTCGTTCAACTTTCTTGTACAAAGTGGCTGTGAGCAAGGGCGAGGAGCTG
TTCACCGGGGTGGTGCCCATCCTGGTCGAGCTGGACGGCGACGTAAACGGCCACAAGTTCAGCGTGTCCG
GCGAGGGCGAGGGCGATGCCACCTACGGCAAGCTGACCCTGAAGCTGATCTGCACCACCGGCAAGCTGCC
CGTGCCCTGGCCCACCCTCGTGACCACCCTGGGCTACGGCCTGCAGTGCTTCGCCCGCTACCCCGACCAC
ATGAAGCAGCACGACTTCTTCAAGTCCGCCATGCCCGAAGGCTACGTCCAGGAGCGCACCATCTTCTTCA
AGGACGACGGCAACTACAAGACCCGCGCCGAGGTGAAGTTCGAGGGCGACACCCTGGTGAACCGCATCGA
GCTGAAGGGCATCGACTTCAAGGAGGACGGCAACATCCTGGGGCACAAGCTGGAGTACAACTACAACAGC
CACAACGTCTATATCACCGCCGACAAGCAGAAGAACGGCATCAAGGCCAACTTCAAGATCCGCCACAACA
TCGAGGACGGCGGCGTGCAGCTCGCCGACCACTACCAGCAGAACACCCCCATCGGCGACGGCCCCGTGCT
GCTGCCCGACAACCACTACCTGAGCTACCAGTCCAAGCTGAGCAAAGACCCCAACGAGAAGCGCGATCAC
ATGGTCCTGCTGGAGTTCGTGACCGCCGCCGGGATCACTCTCGGCATGGACGAGCTGTACAAGTAACCAA
CTTTATTATACAAAGTTGGCATTATAAAAAAGCATTGCTTATCAATTTGTTGCAACGAACAGGTCACTAT
CAGTCAAAATAAAATCATTATTTGGAGCTCCATGGTAGCGTTAACGCGGCCGCGATATCCCCTATAGTGA
GTCGTATTACATGGTCATAGCTGTTTCCTGGCAGCTCTGGCCCGTGTCTCAAAATCTCTGATGTTACATT
GCACAAGATAAAAATATATCATCATGAACAATAAAACTGTCTGCTTACATAAACAGTAATACAAGGGGTG
TTATGAGCCATATTCAACGGGAAACGTCGAGGCCGCGATTAAATTCCAACATGGATGCTGATTTATATGG
GTATAAATGGGCTCGCGATAATGTCGGGCAATCAGGTGCGACAATCTATCGCTTGTATGGGAAGCCCGAT
GCGCCAGAGTTGTTTCTGAAACATGGCAAAGGTAGCGTTGCCAATGATGTTACAGATGAGATGGTCAGAC
TAAACTGGCTGACGGAATTTATGCCTCTTCCGACCATCAAGCATTTTATCCGTACTCCTGATGATGCATG
GTTACTCACCACTGCGATCCCCGGAAAAACAGCATTCCAGGTATTAGAAGAATATCCTGATTCAGGTGAA
AATATTGTTGATGCGCTGGCAGTGTTCCTGCGCCGGTTGCATTCGATTCCTGTTTGTAATTGTCCTTTTA
ACAGCGATCGCGTATTTCGTCTCGCTCAGGCGCAATCACGAATGAATAACGGTTTGGTTGATGCGAGTGA
TTTTGATGACGAGCGTAATGGCTGGCCTGTTGAACAAGTCTGGAAAGAAATGCATAAACTTTTGCCATTC
TCACCGGATTCAGTCGTCACTCATGGTGATTTCTCACTTGATAACCTTATTTTTGACGAGGGGAAATTAA
TAGGTTGTATTGATGTTGGACGAGTCGGAATCGCAGACCGATACCAGGATCTTGCCATCCTATGGAACTG
CCTCGGTGAGTTTTCTCCTTCATTACAGAAACGGCTTTTTCAAAAATATGGTATTGATAATCCTGATATG
AATAAATTGCAGTTTCATTTGATGCTCGATGAGTTTTTCTAATCAGAATTGGTTAATTGGTTGTAACACT
GGCAGAGCATTACGCTGACTTGACGGGACGGCGCAAGCTCATGACCAAAATCCCTTAACGTGAGTTACGC
GTCGTTCCACTGAGCGTCAGACCCCGTAGAAAAGATCAAAGGATCTTCTTGAGATCCTTTTTTTCTGCGC
GTAATCTGCTGCTTGCAAACAAAAAAACCACCGCTACCAGCGGTGGTTTGTTTGCCGGATCAAGAGCTAC
CAACTCTTTTTCCGAAGGTAACTGGCTTCAGCAGAGCGCAGATACCAAATACTGTCCTTCTAGTGTAGCC
GTAGTTAGGCCACCACTTCAAGAACTCTGTAGCACCGCCTACATACCTCGCTCTGCTAATCCTGTTACCA
GTGGCTGCTGCCAGTGGCGATAAGTCGTGTCTTACCGGGTTGGACTCAAGACGATAGTTACCGGATAAGG
CGCAGCGGTCGGGCTGAACGGGGGGTTCGTGCACACAGCCCAGCTTGGAGCGAACGACCTACACCGAACT
GAGATACCTACAGCGTGAGCATTGAGAAAGCGCCACGCTTCCCGAAGGGAGAAAGGCGGACAGGTATCCG
GTAAGCGGCAGGGTCGGAACAGGAGAGCGCACGAGGGAGCTTCCAGGGGGAAACGCCTGGTATCTTTATA
GTCCTGTCGGGTTTCGCCACCTCTGACTTGAGCGTCGATTTTTGTGATGCTCGTCAGGGGGGCGGAGCCT
ATGGAAAAACGCCAGCAACGCGGCCTTTTTACGGTTCCTGGCCTTTTGCTGGCCTTTTGCTCACATGTT
Features (pLannotate 1.2.2; 11 found; start..end, strand, type, name):
    121..213     +  CDS            lacI (fragment): lac repressor; lacI; The lac repressor binds to the lac operator to inhibit transcription in E. coli. This inhibition can be relieved by adding lactose or isopropyl-β-D-thiogalactopyranoside (IPTG).
    268..295     -  terminator     rrnB T2 terminator: transcription terminator T2 from the E. coli rrnB gene
    427..470     +  terminator     rrnB T1 terminator: Escherichia coli rrnB; transcription terminator T1 from the E. coli rrnB gene
    517..553     -  CDS            lacZα (fragment): LacZα fragment of β-galactosidase; lacZ fragment
    624..747     -  protein_bind   attR2: mutant version of attR; recombination site for the Gateway® LR reaction LR Clonase™
    750..1466    +  CDS            mVenus: Venus YFP with monomerizing A206K mutation (Nagai et al., 2002; Kremers et al., 2006) mammalian codon-optimized
   1468..1488    -  protein_bind   attB3: mutant version of attB; core recombination site for the Gateway® BP reaction BP Clonase™
   1479..1564    -  protein_bind   attL1 (fragment): mutant version of attL; recombination site for the Gateway® LR reaction LR Clonase™
   1601..1619    -  promoter       T7 promoter: promoter for bacteriophage T7 RNA polymerase
   1753..2562    +  CDS            KanR: aminoglycoside phosphotransferase; aph(3')-Ia; confers resistance to kanamycin in bacteria or G418 (Geneticin®) in eukaryotes
   2709..3297    +  rep_origin     ori: high-copy-number ColE1/pMB1/pBR322/pUC origin of replication
