[The description below was written by a language model from this plasmid's Addgene catalogue record and pLannotate feature annotations shown in this document.]
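Description:
p3E-mVenus is a MultiSite Gateway 3' entry clone built on the Invitrogen pDONR P2R-P3 backbone, made by Gateway recombination of an mVenus coding sequence into the donor vector. It is a small bacterial plasmid of 3,359 bp, with no eukaryotic expression elements of its own. It is propagated in E. coli from a high-copy ColE1/pUC-type origin and selected with kanamycin through an aminoglycoside phosphotransferase (KanR) gene. The backbone also carries rrnB T1 and T2 transcription terminators upstream of the recombination cassette, which insulate the insert from read-through transcription, a T7 promoter on the far side of the insert, and short lacI and lacZα remnants that have no functional role here.

The payload is mVenus, a yellow fluorescent protein (Venus carrying the monomerizing A206K mutation, mammalian codon-optimized). The catalogue entry states that it lacks an ATG start codon, so it is intended to be translated only as the C-terminal part of a fusion. The coding sequence is flanked by an attR2 site on one side and, on the other, by elements the automated annotation labels as an attB3 core plus a partial attL1. For a 3' entry clone from this backbone, this second site is most sensibly read as an attL3-type site that the annotation tool has not matched exactly.

In a multisite LR reaction the plasmid is combined with a 5' entry clone (typically a promoter), a middle entry clone carrying a gene of interest without a stop codon, and a destination vector, producing an expression construct in which the gene is fused in frame to mVenus. The promoter and final vector context therefore depend on the partner clones. The associated publication concerns in vivo imaging in zebrafish, consistent with use in building fluorescent fusion transgenes.
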