Addgene plasmid #67719: p3E-mVenus
Purpose: Multisite gateway entry clone for adding C-terminal fusions of mVenus (no ATG)
Depositing lab: Rob Parton. Depositing organization: University of Queensland, Institute for Molecular Bioscience. Publication: In vivo characterization of microglial engulfment of dying neurons in the zebrafish spinal cord. Morsch M, Radford R, Lee A, Don EK, Badrock AP, Hall TE, Cole NJ, Chung R. Front Cell Neurosci. 2015 Aug 31;9:321. doi: 10.3389/fncel.2015.00321. eCollection 2015. PubMed 26379496.
Backbone
  Vector backbone: pDONR P2R-p3
  Backbone manufacturer: Invitrogen
  Vector type: Gateway multisite 3' entry clone
Growth in bacteria
  Bacterial resistance: Kanamycin, 50 μg/mL
  Growth temperature: 37°C
  Growth strain: DH5alpha
  Copy number: High Copy
Gene/Insert
  Gene/Insert name: mVenus
  Species: Synthetic
  Cloning method: Gateway Cloning
  Sequencing primers: 5′ M13F; 3′ M13R
Terms and licenses: Academic/Nonprofit Terms; Industry Terms: Not Available to Industry
How to cite: p3E-mVenus was a gift from Rob Parton (Addgene plasmid # 67719 ; http://n2t.net/addgene:67719 ; RRID:Addgene_67719)
