>Addgene plasmid #67719 | p3E-mVenus | addgene partial sequence | sequence record 124448 | M13-F20 5'-TGTAAAACGACGGCCAGT-3'
GAGCTCGAATTCTACAGGTCACTAATACCATCTAAGTAGTTGGTTCATAGTGACTGCATATGTTGTGTTT
TACAGTATTATGTAGTCTGTTTTTTATGCAAAATCTAATTTAATATATTGATATTTATATCATTTTACGT
TTCTCGTTCAACTTTCTTGTACAAAGTGGCTGTGAGCAAGGGCGAGGAGCTGTTCACCGGGGTGGTGCCC
ATCCTGGTCGAGCTGGACGGCGACGTAAACGGCCACAAGTTCAGCGTGTCCGGCGAGGGCGAGGGCGATG
CCACCTACGGCAAGCTGACCCTGAAGCTGATCTGCACCACCGGCAAGCTGCCCGTGCCCTGGCCCACCCT
CGTGACCACCCTGGGCTACGGCCTGCAGTGCTTCGCCCGCTACCCCGACCACATGAAGCAGCACGACTTC
TTCAAGTCCGCCATGCCCGAAGGCTACGTCCAGGAGCGCACCATCTTCTTCAAGGACGACGGCAACTACA
AGACCCGCGCCGAGGTGAAGTTCGAGGGCGACACCCTGGTGAACCGCATCGAGCTGAAGGGCATCGACTT
CAAGGAGGACGGCAACATCCTGGGGCACAAGCTGGAGTACAACTACAACAGCCACAACGTCTATATCACC
GCCGACAAGCAGAAGAACGGCATCAAGGCCAACTTCAAGATCCGCCACAACATCGAGGACGGCGGCGTGC
AGCTCGCCGACCACTACCAGCAGAACACCCCCATCGGCGACGGCCCCGTGCTGCTGCCCGACAACCACTA
CCTGAGCTACCAGTCCAAGCTGAGCAAAGACCCCAACGAGAAGCGCGATCACATGGTCCTGCTGGAGTTC
GTGACCGCCGC
