>Addgene plasmid #67719 | p3E-mVenus | addgene partial sequence | sequence record 124480 | M13-Rev 5'-CAGGAAACAGCTATGACC-3'
ACGCTACCATGGAGCTCCAAATAATGATTTTATTTTGACTGATAGTGACCTGTTCGTTGCAACAAATTGA
TAAGCAATGCTTTTTTATAATGCCAACTTTGTATAATAAAGTTGGTTACTTGTACAGCTCGTCCATGCCG
AGAGTGATCCCGGCGGCGGTCACGAACTCCAGCAGGACCATGTGATCGCGCTTCTCGTTGGGGTCTTTGC
TCAGCTTGGACTGGTAGCTCAGGTAGTGGTTGTCGGGCAGCAGCACGGGGCCGTCGCCGATGGGGGTGTT
CTGCTGGTAGTGGTCGGCGAGCTGCACGCCGCCGTCCTCGATGTTGTGGCGGATCTTGAAGTTGGCCTTG
ATGCCGTTCTTCTGCTTGTCGGCGGTGATATAGACGTTGTGGCTGTTGTAGTTGTACTCCAGCTTGTGCC
CCAGGATGTTGCCGTCCTCCTTGAAGTCGATGCCCTTCAGCTCGATGCGGTTCACCAGGGTGTCGCCCTC
GAACTTCACCTCGGCGCGGGTCTTGTAGTTGCCGTCGTCCTTGAAGAAGATGGTGCGCTCCTGGACGTAG
CCTTCGGGCATGGCGGACTTGAAGAAGTCGTGCTGCTTCATGTGGTCGGGGTAGCGGGCGAAGCACTGCA
GGCCGTAGCCCAGGGTGGTCACGAGGGTGGGCCAGGGCACGGGCAGCTTGCCGGTGGTGCAGATCAGCTT
CAGGGTCAGCTTGCCGTAGGTGGCATCGCCCTCGCCCTCGCCGGACACGCTGAACTTGTGG
